Addgene plasmid #1571: L3606
Purpose: (Empty Backbone)
Depositing lab: Andrew Fire. Depositing organization: Carnegie Institution for Science.
Backbone
  Vector backbone: Unknown
  Backbone size (bp): 4761
  Vector type: Worm Expression
Growth in bacteria
  Bacterial resistance: Ampicillin, 100 μg/mL
  Growth temperature: 37°C
  Growth strain: DH5alpha
  Copy number: Unknown
Gene/Insert
  Gene/Insert name: None
  Tag / fusion protein: unc54-204, unc545', IVSA, SV40NLS, gfpN, IVSR, gfpS65T, IVSS, gfpN146I, IVST, gfpC, IVSL, decoy
  Cloning method: Restriction Enzyme
Terms and licenses: Academic/Nonprofit Terms; Industry Terms: Not Available to Industry
Depositor comments: See Fire Lab Vector Kit Documentation 1997. Fire Lab Miniprep Number pPD115.104, Ligation number L3606.
How to cite: L3606 was a gift from Andrew Fire (Addgene plasmid # 1571 ; http://n2t.net/addgene:1571 ; RRID:Addgene_1571)
