[The description below was written by a language model from this plasmid's Addgene catalogue record and pLannotate feature annotations shown in this document.]
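Description:
L3606 is an empty-backbone *Caenorhabditis elegans* expression vector of roughly 4.76 kb from the 1997 Fire Lab Vector Kit. The parent backbone is not named in the record, but the annotated features point to a pUC-type plasmid. These include a high-copy ColE1/pMB1-family origin, a β-lactamase gene with its own promoter for ampicillin selection in *E. coli*, and remnants of the lac region (a lacI fragment, CAP binding site, lac promoter and operator) next to a fragment of the pUC18/19 multiple cloning site. Short rop and bom fragments are also detected and appear to be leftover backbone sequence.

No insert is recorded. The payload is the modular reporter cassette listed in the tag field. It contains unc-54-derived elements ("unc54-204" and an unc-54 5' segment), a synthetic intron (IVSA), an SV40 nuclear localization signal, and a GFP coding region. The GFP region is built from segments (gfpN, S65T, N146I, gfpC) separated by further artificial introns (IVSR, IVSS, IVST, IVSL), and the list ends with a "decoy" element. The feature table detects the reporter as a single GFP (S65T) coding feature spanning the intron-interrupted region. Synthetic introns of this kind are generally included to improve transgene expression in worms, and the NLS concentrates fluorescence in nuclei, which makes expressing cells easier to identify. The automated annotation does not pick up the unc-54 segments or the decoy, and it reports a short aex-5 fragment downstream of GFP that the catalogue fields do not explain. The record does not spell out the function of the unc-54 elements or the intended use, and it refers to the kit documentation. The design is consistent with a nuclear GFP reporter backbone into which regulatory or coding sequences can be cloned by restriction enzymes.
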