Features (pLannotate 1.2.2; 12 found; start..end, strand, type, name):
      1..38      -  misc_feature   MCS (fragment): pUC18/19 multiple cloning site
    402..1268    +  CDS            GFP (S65T): GFP (S65T) is a basic (constitutively fluorescent) green fluorescent protein published in 1995, derived from Aequorea victoria.
   1886..2038    +  CDS            aex-5 (fragment): AEX5_CAEEL - Also known as kpc-3 From Caenorhabditis elegans.
   2166..2201    +  CDS            rop (fragment): Rop protein, which maintains plasmids at low copy number; rop
   2303..2402    +  misc_feature   bom (fragment): basis of mobility region from pBR322
   2500..2604    +  promoter       AmpR promoter: bla
   2605..3465    +  CDS            AmpR: β-lactamase; bla; confers resistance to ampicillin, carbenicillin, and related antibiotics
   3636..4224    +  rep_origin     ori: high-copy-number ColE1/pMB1/pBR322/pUC origin of replication
   4407..4499    +  CDS            lacI (fragment): lac repressor; lacI; The lac repressor binds to the lac operator to inhibit transcription in E. coli. This inhibition can be relieved by adding lactose or isopropyl-β-D-thiogalactopyranoside (IPTG).
   4512..4533    +  protein_bind   CAP binding site: CAP binding activates transcription in the presence of cAMP. E. coli catabolite activator protein
   4548..4578    +  promoter       lac promoter: promoter for the E. coli lac operon
   4586..4602    +  protein_bind   lac operator: The lac repressor binds to the lac operator to inhibit transcription in E. coli. This inhibition can be relieved by adding lactose or isopropyl-β-D-thiogalactopyranoside (IPTG). lac repressor encoded by lacI
>Addgene plasmid #1571 | L3606 | depositor full sequence | sequence record 181 | Author sequence
AAGCTTGCATGCCTGCAGGTCGACTCTAGAGGATCCCCAATTCTTGAGACTTCCACTATCTTCTCTGGCA
CCCTCCACTACGCGTAGGCGTCTCTCGCTTCGTGTATTCCCGGGAAGCCGGGTTCCCGTCTCTCCCGCCG
CTGCCGCTGCCGCACACAGCTTTACACCTCGTAGAATCCCCAAAGAGGGGCGTGGCTTGCGGGTGCCAAC
ATCCTCCTGCCGAGGAAGAAGCAGGCACTCATCACTCGCATCATCAACCTCGGGATTGGCCAAAGGACCC
AAAGGTATGTTTCGAATGATACTAACATAACATAGAACATTTTCAGGAGGACCCTTGGAGGGTACCGAGC
TCAGAAAAAATGACTGCTCCAAAGAAGAAGCGTAAGGTACCGGTAGAAAAAATGAGTAAAGGAGAAGAAC
TTTTCACTGGAGTTGTCCCAATTCTTGTTGAATTAGATGGTGATGTTAATGGGCACAAATTTTCTGTCAG
TGGAGAGGGTGAAGGTGATGCAACATACGGAAAACTTACCCTTAAATTTATTTGCACTACTGGAAAACTA
CCTGTTCCATGGGTAAGTTTAAACATATATATACTAACTAACCCTGATTATTTAAATTTTCAGCCAACAC
TTGTCACTACTTTCACTTATGGTGTTCAATGCTTCTCGAGATACCCAGATCATATGAAACAGCATGACTT
TTTCAAGAGTGCCATGCCCGAAGGTTATGTACAGGAAAGAACTATATTTTTCAAAGATGACGGGAACTAC
AAGACACGTAAGTTTAAACAGTTCGGTACTAACTAACCATACATATTTAAATTTTCAGGTGCTGAAGTCA
AGTTTGAAGGTGATACCCTTGTTAATAGAATCGAGTTAAAAGGTATTGATTTTAAAGAAGATGGAAACAT
TCTTGGACACAAATTGGAATACAACTATATTTCACACAACGTATACATCATGGCAGACAAACAAAAGAAT
GGAATCAAAGTTGTAAGTTTAAACATGATTTTACTAACTAACTAATCTGATTTAAATTTTCAGAACTTCA
AAATTAGACACAACATTGAAGATGGAAGCGTTCAACTAGCAGACCATTATCAACAAAATACTCCAATTGG
CGATGGCCCTGTCCTTTTACCAGACAACCATTACCTGTCCACACAATCTGCCCTTTCGAAAGATCCCAAC
GAAAAGAGAGACCACATGGTCCTTCTTGAGTTTGTAACAGCTGCTGGGATTACACATGGCATGGATGAAC
TATACAAATAGCATTCGTAGAATTCCAACTGAGCGCCGGTCGCTACCATTACCAACTTGTCTGGTGTCAA
AAATAATAGGGGCCGCTGTCATCAGAGTAAGTTTAAACTGAGTTCTACTAACTAACGAGTAATATTTAAA
TTTTCAGCATCTCGCGCCCGTGCCTCTGACTTCTAAGTCCAATTACTCTTCAACATCCCTACATGCTCTT
TCTCCCTGTGCTCCCACCCCCTATTTTTGTTATTATCAAAAAACTTCTCTTAATTTCTTTGTTTTTTAGC
TTCTTTTAAGTCACCTCTAACAATGAAATTGTGTAGATTCAAAAATAGAATTAATTCGTAATAAAAAGTC
GAAAAAAATTGTGCTCCCTCCCCCCATTAATAATAATTCTATCCCAAAATCTACACAATGTTCTGTGTAC
ACTTCTTATGTTTTTTACTTCTGATAAATTTTTTTGAAACATCATAGAAAAAACCGCACACAAAATACCT
TATCATATGTTACGTTTCAGTTTATGACCGCAATTTTTATTTCTTCGCACGTCTGGGCCTCTCATGACGT
CAAATCATGCTCATCGTGAAAAAGTTTTGGAGTATTTTTGGAATTTTTCAATCAAGTGAAAGTTTATGAA
ATTAATTTTCCTGCTTTTGCTTTTTGGGGTTTCCCCTATTGTTTGTCAAGATTTCGAGGACGGCGTTTTT
CTTGCTAAAATCACAAGTATTGATGAGCACGATGCAAGAAAGATCGGAAGAAGGTTTGGGTTTGAGGCTC
AGTGGAAGGTGAGTAGAAGTTGATAATTTGAAAGTGGAGTAGTGTCTATGGGGTTTTTGCCTTAAATGAC
AGAATACATTCCCAATATACCAAACATAACTGTTTCCTACTAGTCGGCCGTACGGGCCCTTTCGTCTCGC
GCGTTTCGGTGATGACGGTGAAAACCTCTGACACATGCAGCTCCCGGAGACGGTCACAGCTTGTCTGTAA
GCGGATGCCGGGAGCAGACAAGCCCGTCAGGGCGCGTCAGCGGGTGTTGGCGGGTGTCGGGGCTGGCTTA
ACTATGCGGCATCAGAGCAGATTGTACTGAGAGTGCACCATATGCGGTGTGAAATACCGCACAGATGCGT
AAGGAGAAAATACCGCATCAGGCGGCCTTAAGGGCCTCGTGATACGCCTATTTTTATAGGTTAATGTCAT
GATAATAATGGTTTCTTAGACGTCAGGTGGCACTTTTCGGGGAAATGTGCGCGGAACCCCTATTTGTTTA
TTTTTCTAAATACATTCAAATATGTATCCGCTCATGAGACAATAACCCTGATAAATGCTTCAATAATATT
GAAAAAGGAAGAGTATGAGTATTCAACATTTCCGTGTCGCCCTTATTCCCTTTTTTGCGGCATTTTGCCT
TCCTGTTTTTGCTCACCCAGAAACGCTGGTGAAAGTAAAAGATGCTGAAGATCAGTTGGGTGCACGAGTG
GGTTACATCGAACTGGATCTCAACAGCGGTAAGATCCTTGAGAGTTTTCGCCCCGAAGAACGTTTTCCAA
TGATGAGCACTTTTAAAGTTCTGCTATGTGGCGCGGTATTATCCCGTATTGACGCCGGGCAAGAGCAACT
CGGTCGCCGCATACACTATTCTCAGAATGACTTGGTTGAGTACTCACCAGTCACAGAAAAGCATCTTACG
GATGGCATGACAGTAAGAGAATTATGCAGTGCTGCCATAACCATGAGTGATAACACTGCGGCCAACTTAC
TTCTGACAACGATCGGAGGACCGAAGGAGCTAACCGCTTTTTTGCACAACATGGGGGATCATGTAACTCG
CCTTGATCGTTGGGAACCGGAGCTGAATGAAGCCATACCAAACGACGAGCGTGACACCACGATGCCTGTA
GCAATGGCAACAACGTTGCGCAAACTATTAACTGGCGAACTACTTACTCTAGCTTCCCGGCAACAATTAA
TAGACTGGATGGAGGCGGATAAAGTTGCAGGACCACTTCTGCGCTCGGCCCTTCCGGCTGGCTGGTTTAT
TGCTGATAAATCTGGAGCCGGTGAGCGTGGGTCTCGCGGTATCATTGCAGCACTGGGGCCAGATGGTAAG
CCCTCCCGTATCGTAGTTATCTACACGACGGGGAGTCAGGCAACTATGGATGAACGAAATAGACAGATCG
CTGAGATAGGTGCCTCACTGATTAAGCATTGGTAACTGTCAGACCAAGTTTACTCATATATACTTTAGAT
TGATTTAAAACTTCATTTTTAATTTAAAAGGATCTAGGTGAAGATCCTTTTTGATAATCTCATGACCAAA
ATCCCTTAACGTGAGTTTTCGTTCCACTGAGCGTCAGACCCCGTAGAAAAGATCAAAGGATCTTCTTGAG
ATCCTTTTTTTCTGCGCGTAATCTGCTGCTTGCAAACAAAAAAACCACCGCTACCAGCGGTGGTTTGTTT
GCCGGATCAAGAGCTACCAACTCTTTTTCCGAAGGTAACTGGCTTCAGCAGAGCGCAGATACCAAATACT
GTCCTTCTAGTGTAGCCGTAGTTAGGCCACCACTTCAAGAACTCTGTAGCACCGCCTACATACCTCGCTC
TGCTAATCCTGTTACCAGTGGCTGCTGCCAGTGGCGATAAGTCGTGTCTTACCGGGTTGGACTCAAGACG
ATAGTTACCGGATAAGGCGCAGCGGTCGGGCTGAACGGGGGGTTCGTGCACACAGCCCAGCTTGGAGCGA
ACGACCTACACCGAACTGAGATACCTACAGCGTGAGCATTGAGAAAGCGCCACGCTTCCCGAAGGGAGAA
AGGCGGACAGGTATCCGGTAAGCGGCAGGGTCGGAACAGGAGAGCGCACGAGGGAGCTTCCAGGGGGAAA
CGCCTGGTATCTTTATAGTCCTGTCGGGTTTCGCCACCTCTGACTTGAGCGTCGATTTTTGTGATGCTCG
TCAGGGGGGCGGAGCCTATGGAAAAACGCCAGCAACGCGGCCTTTTTACGGTTCCTGGCCTTTTGCTGGC
CTTTTGCTCACATGTTCTTTCCTGCGTTATCCCCTGATTCTGTGGATAACCGTATTACCGCCTTTGAGTG
AGCTGATACCGCTCGCCGCAGCCGAACGACCGAGCGCAGCGAGTCAGTGAGCGAGGAAGCGGAAGAGCGC
CCAATACGCAAACCGCCTCTCCCCGCGCGTTGGCCGATTCATTAATGCAGCTGGCACGACAGGTTTCCCG
ACTGGAAAGCGGGCAGTGAGCGCAACGCAATTAATGTGAGTTAGCTCACTCATTAGGCACCCCAGGCTTT
ACACTTTATGCTTCCGGCTCGTATGTTGTGTGGAATTGTGAGCGGATAACAATTTCACACAGGAAACAGC
TATGACCATGATTACGCCAAGCTGTAAGTTTAAACATGATCTTACTAACTAACTATTCTCATTTAAATTT
TCAGAGCTTAAAAATGGCTGAAATCACTCACAACGATGGATACGCTAACAACTTGGAAATGAAAT
