>Addgene plasmid #1571 | L3606 | addgene partial sequence | sequence record 16708 | 1571_m13reverse
GATCTTACTAACTAACTATTCTCATTTAAATTTTCAGAGCTTAAAAATGGCTGANCCCNTTNANAACGAT
GGATACGCTAACAACTTGGAAATGAAATCNNCTTGCATGCCTGCAGGTCGACTCTAGAGGATCCCCAATT
CTTGAGACTTCCACTATCTTCTCTGGCACCCTCCACTACGCGTAGGCGTCTCTCGCTTCGTGTATTCCCG
GGAAGCCGGGTTCCCGTCTCTCCCGCCGCTGCCGCTGCCGCACACAGCTTTACACCTCGTAGAATCCCCA
AAGAGGGGCGTGGCTTGCGGGTGCCAACATCCTCCTGCCGAGGAAGAAGCAGGCACTCATCACTCGCATC
ATCAACCTCGGGATTGGCCAAAGGACCCAAAGGTATGTTTCGAATGATACTAACATAACATAGAACATTT
TCAGGAGGACCCTTGGAGGGTACCGAGCTCAGAAAAAATGACTGCTCCAAAGAAGAAGCGTAAGGTACCG
GTAGAAAAAATGAGTAAAGGAGAAGAACTTTTCACTGGAGTTGTCCCAATTCTTGTTGAATTAGATGGTG
ATGTTAATGGGCACAAATTTTCTGTCAGTGGAGAGGGTGAAGGTGATGCAACATACGGAAAACTTACCCT
TAAATTTATTTGCACTACTGGAAAACTACCTGTTCCATGGGTAAGTTTAAACATATATATACTAACTAAC
CCTGATTATTTAAATTTTCAGCCAACACTTGTCACTACTTTCACTTATGGTGTTCAATGCTTCTCGAGAT
ACCCAGATCATATGAAACAGCATGACTTTTTCAAGAGTGCCATGCCCGAAGGTTATGTACAGGAAAGAAC
TATATTTTTCAAAGATGACGGGAACTACAAGACACGTAAGTTTAAACAGTTCGGTACTAACTAACCATAC
ATATTTAAATTTTCAGGTGCTGAAGTCNAGTTTTGAAGGTGATACCCTTGTTAATAGAATCGAGTNAAAG
GTATGGATTTTAAGAAGATGGAAACATTCTTGGACCCAAATTGGAATACACTATNTTNNCACANCGTATA
CTTCATGGCANANAANCAAAGANTGGAATCAAGNTGTAGTTTAACNTGATTTNCTAACTAACTATCGGAT
TNAATTTTCNAACTNCAAATTAAACCCACTNGAAANGGAGGNTNCANTNGCNAACTTTTCNAAAATTTCC
NTTGGGGAGGNCTNTTNTTTNCAAAAACNTTCTGNCCANAANTGNCTTTTAAAATCCCAAAAAAAAACCN
NGGCCCTTNGANTNTAANCCGGGGGGAATNCNGGGGGGGAAANTAAAAAANTTTAANTCCNGNGGNGNGT
TTATNAN
